Addgene plasmid #130950: pLY152
Purpose: dcas9 generator and reporter circuit (PpspA-2G6 with sfgfp::ASV)
Depositing lab: Baojun Wang. Depositing organization: University of Edinburgh. Publication: Engineered CRISPRa enables programmable eukaryote-like gene activation in bacteria. Liu Y, Wan X, Wang B. Nat Commun. 2019 Aug 26;10(1):3693. doi: 10.1038/s41467-019-11479-0. PubMed 31451697.
Backbone
  Vector backbone: pSB4A3mut
  Backbone manufacturer: Original version designed by: Reshma Shetty; Mutations introduced by: unknown
  Backbone size w/o insert (bp): 3337
  Total vector size (bp): 9391
  Vector type: Bacterial Expression, Synthetic Biology
Growth in bacteria
  Bacterial resistance: Ampicillin, 100 μg/mL
  Growth temperature: 37°C
  Growth strain: DH5alpha
  Growth instructions: Culture in the Lennox’s Luria-Bertani (LB) medium (10 g/L peptone, 5 g/L yeast extract, 5 g/L NaCl)
  Copy number: Low Copy
Gene/Insert 1
  Gene/Insert name: dcas9
  Species: Streptococcus pyogenes
  Insert size (bp): 4170
  Mutation: Mutations D10A and H840A on WT cas9. Synonymous mutation at R63 of dcas9 (CGT>CGC); Synonymous mutation at R447 of dcas9 (CGA>CGT)
  Promoter: Ptet
  Cloning method: Unknown
  Sequencing primers: 5′ TGCCACCTGACGTCTAAGAA; 3′ TGCGCTGTTAATCACTTTACTTTTATCTAATCTTG
Gene/Insert 2
  Gene/Insert name: tetR
  Species: E. coli
  Insert size (bp): 790
  Mutation: Synonymous mutation at S2 of tetR (TCT>TCA)
  Promoter: Ptet
  Cloning method: Unknown
  Sequencing primers: 5′ GAGCTGTCCGTTTGAGGCGAGTCGCTTCCGCTG; 3′ CTCGCCACGCACGGAAAACTTATGACCGTTGAC
Gene/Insert 3
  Gene/Insert name: sfgfp
  Species: Synthetic
  Insert size (bp): 1094
  Promoter: PpspA-2G6
  Tag / fusion protein: ASV tag (C terminal on insert)
  Cloning method: Restriction Enzyme; 5′ cloning site XbaI (destroyed during cloning); 3′ cloning site SpeI, PstI (not destroyed)
  Sequencing primers: 5′ AGCATCAAGTCGCTAAAGAAGAAAGGGAAACACCTACTACTG; 3′ ATTACCGCCTTTGAGTGAGC
Terms and licenses: Academic/Nonprofit Terms; Industry Terms: Not Available to Industry
Depositor comments: The Top10 bacterial strain should be used for downstream applications
How to cite: pLY152 was a gift from Baojun Wang (Addgene plasmid # 130950 ; http://n2t.net/addgene:130950 ; RRID:Addgene_130950)
