[The description below was written by a language model from this plasmid's Addgene catalogue record and pLannotate feature annotations shown in this document.]
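Description:
pLY152 is a low-copy bacterial expression plasmid of about 9.4 kb, built for synthetic biology work in E. coli on a mutated version of the BioBrick backbone pSB4A3. It replicates from the pSC101 origin, which depends on the plasmid-encoded Rep101 (RepA) protein. Selection is by ampicillin resistance from the bla gene under its own promoter. BioBrick prefix and suffix sequences flank the cargo, and several terminators (his operon, lambda t0 and a putative bacterial terminator) insulate the backbone from the inserted circuits.

The payload combines a dCas9 "generator" with a fluorescent reporter. Streptococcus pyogenes dCas9 carries the D10A and H840A mutations, which abolish nuclease activity while preserving RNA-guided DNA binding, along with two synonymous changes. It is transcribed from the divergent tetR/tetA promoter region, and the E. coli tetR repressor gene is encoded on the opposite strand of the same region. This arrangement makes dCas9 production inducible by tetracycline-type ligands. Downstream of tetR lies the reporter module, in which the engineered PpspA-2G6 promoter drives superfolder GFP. A sTRSV hammerhead ribozyme sits upstream of the coding sequence, an element generally used to cleave and standardise the 5′ untranslated region. The GFP carries a C-terminal ASV degradation tag, an ssrA-family variant that the automated annotation matched partially to the LVA tag. This tag directs ClpXP/ClpAP turnover, so fluorescence follows current promoter activity.

The record does not list a guide RNA or an activator component, so these are presumably supplied from other plasmids. The construct serves as the dCas9 source and readout circuit for a bacterial CRISPR activation system.
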