Features (pLannotate 1.2.2; 15 found; start..end, strand, type, name):
    264..287     +  CDS            ssrA tag (LVA) (fragment): C-terminal peptide that mediates degradation in bacteria through the ClpXP and ClpAP proteases (McGinness et al., 2006) mutant LVA variant that confers accelerated degradation under some conditions (Andersen et al., 1998)
    364..384     +  misc_feature   BioBrick suffix: universal suffix for all parts
    385..442     +  terminator     his operon terminator: This putative transcriptin terminator from the E. coli his operon has a 2-bp deletion introduced during synthesis. Its efficiency has not been determined.
    745..1695    -  CDS            Rep101: RepA protein needed for replication with the pSC101 origin; rep101
   1743..1965    -  rep_origin     pSC101 ori: low-copy replication origin that requires the Rep101 protein
   2457..2551    -  terminator     lambda t0 terminator: transcription terminator from phage lambda
   2581..3441    -  CDS            AmpR: β-lactamase; bla; confers resistance to ampicillin, carbenicillin, and related antibiotics
   3442..3546    -  promoter       AmpR promoter: bla
   3633..3676    -  terminator     bacterial terminator: putative bacterial transcription terminator
   3679..3700    +  misc_feature   BioBrick prefix: BioBrick prefix for parts that do not start with "ATG"
   3766..7870    -  CDS            dCas9 (fragment): catalytically dead mutant of the Cas9 endonuclease from the Streptococcus pyogenes Type II CRISPR/Cas system RNA-guided DNA-binding protein that lacks endonuclease activity due to the D10A mutation in the RuvC catalytic domain and the H840A mutation in the HNH catalytic domain
   7906..7961    -  promoter       tetR/tetA promoters: tetR; overlapping promoters for bacterial tetR and tetA
   7980..8600    +  CDS            tetR: TETR2_ECOLX - Experimental evidence at protein level: Swiss-Prot protein existence level 1. TetR is the repressor of the tetracycline resistance element; its N-terminal region forms a helix-turn-helix structure and binds DNA. Binding of tetracycline to TetR reduces the repressor affinity for the tetracycline resistance gene (tetA) promoter operator sites. From Escherichia coli.
   8835..8884    +  misc_RNA       sTRSV HHRz: hammerhead ribozyme from the tobacco ringspot virus satellite RNA (Khvorova et al., 2003)
   8935..257     +  CDS            superfolder GFP (across the origin): GFP variant that folds robustly even when fused to poorly folded proteins (Pédelacq et al., 2006)
>Addgene plasmid #130950 | pLY152 | addgene full sequence | sequence record 257362 | Addgene NGS Result
CCGCCGATAAACAAAAAAATGGCATTAAAGCGAATTTTAAAATTCGCCACAACGTGGAGGATGGCAGCGT
GCAGCTGGCTGATCACTACCAGCAAAACACTCCAATCGGTGATGGTCCTGTTCTGCTGCCAGACAATCAC
TATCTGAGCACGCAAAGCGTTCTGTCTAAAGATCCGAACGAGAAACGCGATCATATGGTTCTGCTGGAGT
TCGTAACCGCAGCGGGCATCACGCATGGTATGGATGAACTGTACAAAAGGCCTGCTGCAAACGACGAAAA
CTACGCTGCATCAGTTTAATAATACTAGAGCCAATTATTGAAGGCCTCCCTAACGGGGGGCCTTTTTTTG
TTTCTGGTCTCCCTACTAGTAGCGGCCGCTGCAGTCCGGCAAAAAAGGGCAAGGTGTCACCACCCTGCCC
TTTTTCTTTAAAACCGAAAAGATTACTTCGCGTTATGCAGGCTTCCTCGCTCACTGACTCGCTGCGCTCG
GTCGTTCGGCTGCGGCGAGCGGTATCAGCTCACTCAAAGGCGGTAATCTCGAGGTTACATTGTCGATCTG
TTCATGGTGAACAGCTTTGAATGCACCAAAAACTCGTAAAAGCTCTGATGTATCTATCTTTTTTACACCG
TTTTCATCTGTGCATATGGACAGTTTTCCCTTTGATATGTAACGGTGAACAGTTGTTCTACTTTTGTTTG
TTAGTCTTGATGCTTCACTGATAGATACAAGAGCCATAAGAACCTCAGATCCTTCCGTATTTAGCCAGTA
TGTTCTCTAGTGTGGTTCGTTGTTTTTGCGTGAGCCATGAGAACGAACCATTGAGATCATACTTACTTTG
CATGTCACTCAAAAATTTTGCCTCAAAACTGGTGAGCTGAATTTTTGCAGTTAAAGCATCGTGTAGTGTT
TTTCTTAGTCCGTTATGTAGGTAGGAATCTGATGTAATGGTTGTTGGTATTTTGTCACCATTCATTTTTA
TCTGGTTGTTCTCAAGTTCGGTTACGAGATCCATTTGTCTATCTAGTTCAACTTGGAAAATCAACGTATC
AGTCGGGCGGCCTCGCTTATCAACCACCAATTTCATATTGCTGTAAGTGTTTAAATCTTTACTTATTGGT
TTCAAAACCCATTGGTTAAGCCTTTTAAACTCATGGTAGTTATTTTCAAGCATTAACATGAACTTAAATT
CATCAAGGCTAATCTCTATATTTGCCTTGTGAGTTTTCTTTTGTGTTAGTTCTTTTAATAACCACTCATA
AATCCTCATAGAGTATTTGTTTTCAAAAGACTTAACATGTTCCAGATTATATTTTATGAATTTTTTTAAC
TGGAAAAGATAAGGCAATATCTCTTCACTAAAAACTAATTCTAATTTTTCGCTTGAGAACTTGGCATAGT
TTGTCCACTGGAAAATCTCAAAGCCTTTAACCAAAGGATTCCTGATTTCCACAGTTCTCGTCATCAGCTC
TCTGGTTGCTTTAGCTAATACACCATAAGCATTTTCCCTACTGATGTTCATCATCTGAGCGTATTGGTTA
TAAGTGAACGATACCGTCCGTTCTTTCCTTGTAGGGTTTTCAATCGTGGGGTTGAGTAGTGCCACACAGC
ATAAAATTAGCTTGGTTTCATGCTCCGTTAAGTCATAGCGACTAATCGCTAGTTCATTTGCTTTGAAAAC
AACTAATTCAGACATACATCTCAATTGGTCTAGGTGATTTTAATCACTATACCAATTGAGATGGGCTAGT
CAATGATAATTACATGTCCTTTTCCTTTGAGTTGTGGGTATCTGTAAATTCTGCTAGACCTTTGCTGGAA
AACTTGTAAATTCTGCTAGACCCTCTGTAAATTCCGCTAGACCTTTGTGTGTTTTTTTTGTTTATATTCA
AGTGGTTATAATTTATAGAATAAAGAAAGAATAAAAAAAGATAAAAAGAATAGATCCCAGCCCTGTGTAT
AACTCACTACTTTAGTCAGTTCCGCAGTATTACAAAAGGATGTCGCAAACGCTGTTTGCTCCTCTACAAA
ACAGACCTTAAAACCCTAAAGGCTTAAGTAGCACCCTCGCAAGCTCGGGCAAATCGCTGAATATTCCTTT
TGTCTCCGACCATCAGGCACCTGAGTCGCTGTCTTTTTCGTGACATTCAGTTCGCTGCGCTCACGGCTCT
GGCAGTGAATGGGGGTAAATGGCACTACAGGCGCCTTTTATGGATTCATGCAAGGAAACTACCCATAATA
CAAGAAAAGCCCGTCACGGGCTTCTCAGGGCGTTTTATGGCGGGTCTGCTATGTGGTGCTATCTGACTTT
TTGCTGTTCAGCAGTTCCTGCCCTCTGATTTTCCAGTCTGACCACTTCGGATTATCCCGTGACAGGTCAT
TCAGACTGGCTAATGCACCCAGTAAGGCAGCGGTATCATCAACAGGCTTACCCGTCTTACTGTCCCTAGT
GCTTGGATTCTCACCAATAAAAAACGCCCGGCGGCAACCGAGCGTTCTGAACAAATCCAGATGGAGTTCT
GAGGTCATTACTGGATCTATCAACAGGAGTCCAAGCGAGCTCGTAAACTTGGTCTGACAGTTACCAATGC
TTAATCAGTGAGGCACCTATCTCAGCGATCTGTCTATTTCGTTCATCCATAGTTGCCTGACTCCCCGTCG
TGTAGATAACTACGATACGGGAGGGCTTACCATCTGGCCCCAGTGCTGCAATGATACCGCGAGACCCACG
CTCACCGGCTCCAGATTTATCAGCAATAAACCAGCCAGCCGGAAGGGCCGAGCGCAGAAGTGGTCCTGCA
ACTTTATCCGCCTCCATCCAGTCTATTAATTGTTGCCGGGAAGCTAGAGTAAGTAGTTCGCCAGTTAATA
GTTTGCGCAACGTTGTTGCCATTGCTACAGGCATCGTGGTGTCACGCTCGTCGTTTGGTATGGCTTCATT
CAGCTCCGGTTCCCAACGATCAAGGCGAGTTACATGATCCCCCATGTTGTGCAAAAAAGCGGTTAGCTCC
TTCGGTCCTCCGATCGTTGTCAGAAGTAAGTTGGCCGCAGTGTTATCACTCATGGTTATGGCAGCACTGC
ATAATTCTCTTACTGTCATGCCATCCGTAAGATGCTTTTCTGTGACTGGTGAGTACTCAACCAAGTCATT
CTGAGAATAGTGTATGCGGCGACCGAGTTGCTCTTGCCCGGCGTCAATACGGGATAATACCGCGCCACAT
AGCAGAACTTTAAAAGTGCTCATCATTGGAAAACGTTCTTCGGGGCGAAAACTCTCAAGGATCTTACCGC
TGTTGAGATCCAGTTCGATGTAACCCACTCGTGCACCCAACTGATCTTCAGCATCTTTTACTTTCACCAG
CGTTTCTGGGTGAGCAAAAACAGGAAGGCAAAATGCCGCAAAAAAGGGAATAAGGGCGACACGGAAATGT
TGAATACTCATACTCTTCCTTTTTCAATATTATTGAAGCATTTATCAGGGTTATTGTCTCATGAGCGGAT
ACATATTTGAATGTATTTAGAAAAATAAACAAATAGGGGTTCCGCGCACATTTCCCATGGTGCCACCTGA
CGTCTAAGAAACCATTATTATCATGACATTAACCTATAAAAATAGGCGTATCACGAGGCAGAATTTCAGA
TAAAAAAAATCCTTAGCTTTCGCTAAGGATGATTTCTGGAATTCGCGGCCGCTTCTAGAGGGGAGACCAG
AAACAAAAAAAGGGGAGCGGTTTCCCGCTCCCCTTCAATAATTGGCTCTAGTATTAGTCACCTCCTAGCT
GACTCAAATCAATGCGTGTTTCATAAAGACCAGTGATGGATTGATGGATAAGAGTGGCATCTAAAACTTC
TTTTGTAGACGTATATCGTTTACGATCAATTGTTGTATCAAAATATTTAAAAGCAGCGGGAGCTCCAAGA
TTCGTCAACGTAAATAAATGAATAATATTTTCTGCTTGTTCACGTATTGGTTTGTCTCTATGTTTGTTAT
ATGCACTAAGAACTTTATCTAAATTGGCATCTGCTAAAATAACACGCTTAGAAAATTCACTGATTTGCTC
AATAATCTCATCTAAATAATGCTTATGCTGCTCCACAAACAATTGTTTTTGTTCGTTATCTTCTGGACTA
CCCTTCAACTTTTCATAATGACTAGCTAAATATAAAAAATTCACATATTTGCTTGGCAGAGCCAGCTCAT
TTCCTTTTTGTAATTCTCCGGCACTAGCCAGCATCCGTTTACGACCGTTTTCTAACTCAAAAAGACTATA
TTTAGGTAGTTTAATGATTAAGTCTTTTTTAACTTCCTTATATCCTTTAGCTTCTAAAAAGTCAATCGGA
TTTTTTTCAAAGGAACTTCTTTCCATAATTGTGATCCCTAGTAACTCTTTAACGGATTTTAACTTCTTCG
ATTTCCCTTTTTCCACCTTAGCAACCACTAGGACTGAATAAGCTACCGTTGGACTATCAAAACCACCATA
TTTTTTTGGATCCCAGTCTTTTTTACGAGCAATAAGCTTGTCCGAATTTCTTTTTGGTAAAATTGACTCC
TTGGAGAATCCGCCTGTCTGTACTTCTGTTTTCTTGACAATATTGACTTGGGGCATGGACAATACTTTGC
GCACTGTGGCAAAATCTCGCCCTTTATCCCAGACAATTTCTCCAGTTTCCCCATTAGTTTCGATTAGAGG
GCGTTTGCGAATCTCTCCATTTGCAAGTGTAATTTCTGTTTTGAAGAAGTTCATGATATTAGAGTAAAAG
AAATATTTTGCGGTTGCTTTGCCTATTTCTTGCTCAGACTTAGCAATCATTTTACGAACATCATAAACTT
TATAATCACCATAGACAAACTCCGATTCAAGTTTTGGATATTTCTTAATCAAAGCAGTTCCAACGACGGC
ATTTAGATACGCATCATGGGCATGATGGTAATTGTTAATCTCACGTACTTTATAGAATTGGAAATCTTTT
CGGAAGTCAGAAACTAATTTAGATTTTAAGGTAATCACTTTAACCTCTCGAATAAGTTTATCATTTTCAT
CGTATTTAGTATTCATGCGACTATCCAAAATTTGTGCCACATGCTTAGTGATTTGGCGAGTTTCAACCAA
TTGGCGTTTGATAAAACCAGCTTTATCAAGTTCACTCAAACCTCCACGTTCAGCTTTCGTTAAATTATCA
AACTTACGTTGAGTGATTAACTTGGCGTTTAGAAGTTGTCTCCAATAGTTTTTCATCTTTTTGACTACTT
CTTCACTTGGAACGTTATCCGATTTACCACGATTTTTATCAGAACGCGTTAAGACCTTATTGTCTATTGA
ATCGTCTTTAAGGAAACTTTGTGGAACAATGGCATCGACATCATAATCACTTAAACGATTAATATCTAAT
TCTTGGTCCACATACATGTCTCTTCCATTTTGGAGATAATAGAGATAGAGCTTTTCATTTTGCAATTGAG
TATTTTCAACAGGATGCTCTTTAAGAATCTGACTTCCTAATTCTTTGATACCTTCTTCGATTCGTTTCAT
ACGCTCTCGCGAATTTTTCTGGCCCTTTTGAGTTGTCTGATTTTCACGTGCCATTTCAATAACGATATTT
TCTGGCTTATGCCGCCCCATTACTTTGACCAATTCATCAACAACTTTTACAGTCTGTAAAATACCTTTTT
TAATAGCAGGGCTACCAGCTAAATTTGCAATATGTTCATGTAAACTATCGCCTTGTCCAGACACTTGTGC
TTTTTGAATGTCTTCTTTAAATGTCAAACTATCATCATGGATCAGCTGCATAAAATTGCGATTGGCAAAA
CCATCTGATTTCAAAAAATCTAATATTGTTTTGCCAGATTGCTTATCCCTAATACCATTAATCAATTTTC
GAGACAAACGTCCCCAACCAGTATAACGGCGACGTTTAAGCTGTTTCATCACCTTATCATCAAAGAGGTG
AGCATATGTTTTAAGTCTTTCCTCAATCATCTCCCTATCTTCAAATAAGGTCAATGTTAAAACAATATCC
TCTAAGATATCTTCATTTTCTTCATTATCCAAAAAATCTTTATCTTTAATAATTTTTAGCAAATCATGGT
AGGTACCTAATGAAGCATTAAATCTATCTTCAACTCCTGAAATTTCAACACTATCAAAACATTCTATTTT
TTTGAAATAATCTTCTTTTAATTGCTTAACGGTTACTTTTCGATTTGTTTTGAAGAGTAAATCAACAATG
GCTTTCTTCTGTTCACCTGAAAGAAATGCTGGTTTTCGCATTCCTTCAGTAACATATTTGACCTTTGTCA
ATTCGTTATAAACCGTAAAATACTCATAAAGCAAACTATGTTTTGGTAGTACTTTTTCATTTGGAAGATT
TTTATCAAAGTTTGTCATGCGTTCAATAAATGATTGAGCTGAAGCACCTTTATCGACAACTTCTTCAAAA
TTCCATGGGGTAATTGTTTCTTCAGACTTCCGAGTCATCCATGCAAAACGACTATTGCCACGCGCCAATG
GACCAACATAATAAGGAATACGAAAAGTCAAGATTTTTTCAATCTTCTCACGATTGTCTTTTAAAAATGG
ATAAAAGTCTTCTTGTCTTCTCAAAATAGCATGCAGCTCACCCAAGTGAATTTGATGGGGAATAGAGCCG
TTGTCAAAGGTCCGTTGCTTGCGCAGCAAATCTTCACGATTTAGTTTCACCAATAATTCCTCAGTACCAT
CCATTTTTTCTAAAATTGGTTTGATAAATTTATAAAATTCTTCTTGGCTAGCTCCCCCATCAATATAACC
TGCATATCCGTTTTTTGATTGATCAAAAAAGATTTCTTTATACTTTTCTGGAAGTTGTTGTCGAACTAAA
GCTTTTAAAAGAGTCAAGTCTTGATGATGTTCATCGTAGCGTTTAATCATTGAAGCTGATAGGGGAGCCT
TAGTTATTTCAGTATTTACTCTTAGGATATCTGAAAGTAAAATAGCATCTGATAAATTCTTAGCTGCCAA
AAACAAATCAGCATATTGATCTCCAATTTGCGCCAATAAATTATCTAAATCATCATCGTAAGTATCTTTT
GAAAGCTGTAATTTAGCATCTTCTGCCAAATCAAAATTTGATTTAAAATTAGGGGTCAAACCCAATGACA
AAGCAATGAGATTCCCAAATAAGCCATTTTTCTTCTCACCGGGGAGCTGAGCAATGAGATTTTCTAATCG
TCTTGATTTACTCAATCGTGCAGAAAGAATCGCTTTAGCATCTACTCCACTTGCGTTAATAGGGTTTTCT
TCAAATAATTGATTGTAGGTTTGTACCAACTGGATAAATAGTTTGTCCACATCACTATTATCAGGATTTA
AATCTCCCTCAATCAAAAAATGACCACGAAACTTAATCATATGCGCTAAGGCCAAATAGATTAAGCGCAA
ATCCGCTTTATCAGTAGAATCTACCAATTTTTTTCGCAGATGATAGATAGTTGGATATTTCTCATGATAA
GCAACTTCATCTACTATATTTCCAAAAATAGGATGACGTTCATGCTTCTTGTCTTCTTCCACCAAAAAAG
ACTCTTCAAGTCGATGAAAGAAACTATCATCTACTTTCGCCATCTCATTTGAAAAAATCTCCTGTAGATA
ACAAATACGATTCTTCCGACGTGTATACCTTCTACGAGCTGTCCGTTTGAGGCGAGTCGCTTCCGCTGTC
TCTCCACTGTCAAATAAAAGAGCCCCTATAAGATTTTTTTTGATACTGTGGCGGTCTGTATTTCCCAGAA
CCTTGAACTTTTTAGACGGAACCTTATATTCATCAGTGATCACCGCCCATCCGACGCTATTTGTGCCGAT
AGCTAAGCCTATTGAGTATTTCTTATCCATAGATCCTTTCTCCTCTTTAGATCTTTTCAATTCTTTTCTC
TATCACTGATAGGGAGTGGTAAAATAACTCTATCAACGATAGAGTGTCAACAAAAATTAGGAATTAATGA
TGTCAAGATTAGATAAAAGTAAAGTGATTAACAGCGCATTAGAGCTGCTTAATGAGGTCGGAATCGAAGG
TTTAACAACCCGTAAACTCGCCCAGAAGCTAGGTGTAGAGCAGCCTACATTGTATTGGCATGTAAAAAAT
AAGCGGGCTTTGCTCGACGCCTTAGCCATTGAGATGTTAGATAGGCACCATACTCACTTTTGCCCTTTAG
AAGGGGAAAGCTGGCAAGATTTTTTACGTAATAACGCTAAAAGTTTTAGATGTGCTTTACTAAGTCATCG
CGATGGAGCAAAAGTACATTTAGGTACACGGCCTACAGAAAAACAGTATGAAACTCTCGAAAATCAATTA
GCCTTTTTATGCCAACAAGGTTTTTCACTAGAGAATGCATTATATGCACTCAGCGCTGTGGGGCATTTTA
CTTTAGGTTGCGTATTGGAAGATCAAGAGCATCAAGTCGCTAAAGAAGAAAGGGAAACACCTACTACTGA
TAGTATGCCGCCATTATTACGACAAGCTATCGAATTATTTGATCACCAAGGTGCAGAGCCAGCCTTCTTA
TTCGGCCTTGAATTGATCATATGCGGATTAGAAAAACAACTTAAATGTGAAAGTGGGTCTTAATACTAGA
GCCAATTATTGAAGGCCGCTAACGCGGCCTTTTTTTGTTTCTGGTCTCCCTACTAGAAAAGCTGTTGTGG
CAAAAAACGGAAAGCTGTTGTGGCAAAAAACGGCATCCTGGCATGTTGCTGTTGATTCTTCAATCAGATC
TTTATAAATCAAAAAGATAAAAAATTGGCACGCAAATTGTATTAACAGTTCAGCAGGACAATCCTGAACG
CAAATACTAGAGAGCTGTCACCGGATGTGCTTTCCGGTCTGATGAGTCCGTGAGGACGAAACAGCCTCTA
CAAATAATTTTGTTTAACTAGAGATTAAAGAGGAGAAATACCATATGCGTAAAGGCGAAGAGCTGTTCAC
TGGTGTCGTCCCTATTCTGGTGGAACTGGATGGTGATGTCAACGGTCATAAGTTTTCCGTGCGTGGCGAG
GGTGAAGGTGACGCAACTAATGGTAAACTGACGCTGAAGTTCATCTGTACTACTGGTAAACTGCCGGTAC
CTTGGCCGACTCTGGTAACGACGCTGACTTATGGTGTTCAGTGCTTTGCTCGTTATCCGGACCATATGAA
GCAGCATGACTTCTTCAAGTCCGCCATGCCGGAAGGCTATGTGCAGGAACGCACGATTTCCTTTAAGGAT
GACGGCACGTACAAAACGCGTGCGGAAGTGAAATTTGAAGGCGATACCCTGGTAAACCGCATTGAGCTGA
AAGGCATTGACTTTAAAGAAGACGGCAATATCCTGGGCCATAAGCTGGAATACAATTTTAACAGCCACAA
TGTTTACATCA
