>Addgene plasmid #130950 | pLY152 | depositor partial sequence | sequence record 250946 | dcas9 generator
GGGAGACCAGAAACAAAAAAAGGGGAGCGGTTTCCCGCTCCCCTTCAATAATTGGCTCTAGTATTAGTCA
CCTCCTAGCTGACTCAAATCAATGCGTGTTTCATAAAGACCAGTGATGGATTGATGGATAAGAGTGGCAT
CTAAAACTTCTTTTGTAGACGTATATCGTTTACGATCAATTGTTGTATCAAAATATTTAAAAGCAGCGGG
AGCTCCAAGATTCGTCAACGTAAATAAATGAATAATATTTTCTGCTTGTTCACGTATTGGTTTGTCTCTA
TGTTTGTTATATGCACTAAGAACTTTATCTAAATTGGCATCTGCTAAAATAACACGCTTAGAAAATTCAC
TGATTTGCTCAATAATCTCATCTAAATAATGCTTATGCTGCTCCACAAACAATTGTTTTTGTTCGTTATC
TTCTGGACTACCCTTCAACTTTTCATAATGACTAGCTAAATATAAAAAATTCACATATTTGCTTGGCAGA
GCCAGCTCATTTCCTTTTTGTAATTCTCCGGCACTAGCCAGCATCCGTTTACGACCGTTTTCTAACTCAA
AAAGACTATATTTAGGTAGTTTAATGATTAAGTCTTTTTTAACTTCCTTATATCCTTTAGCTTCTAAAAA
GTCAATCGGATTTTTTTCAAAGGAACTTCTTTCCATAATTGTGATCCCTAGTAACTCTTTAACGGATTTT
AACTTCTTCGATTTCCCTTTTTCCACCTTAGCAACCACTAGGACTGAATAAGCTACCGTTGGACTATCAA
AACCACCATATTTTTTTGGATCCCAGTCTTTTTTACGAGCAATAAGCTTGTCCGAATTTCTTTTTGGTAA
AATTGACTCCTTGGAGAATCCGCCTGTCTGTACTTCTGTTTTCTTGACAATATTGACTTGGGGCATGGAC
AATACTTTGCGCACTGTGGCAAAATCTCGCCCTTTATCCCAGACAATTTCTCCAGTTTCCCCATTAGTTT
CGATTAGAGGGCGTTTGCGAATCTCTCCATTTGCAAGTGTAATTTCTGTTTTGAAGAAGTTCATGATATT
AGAGTAAAAGAAATATTTTGCGGTTGCTTTGCCTATTTCTTGCTCAGACTTAGCAATCATTTTACGAACA
TCATAAACTTTATAATCACCATAGACAAACTCCGATTCAAGTTTTGGATATTTCTTAATCAAAGCAGTTC
CAACGACGGCATTTAGATACGCATCATGGGCATGATGGTAATTGTTAATCTCACGTACTTTATAGAATTG
GAAATCTTTTCGGAAGTCAGAAACTAATTTAGATTTTAAGGTAATCACTTTAACCTCTCGAATAAGTTTA
TCATTTTCATCGTATTTAGTATTCATGCGACTATCCAAAATTTGTGCCACATGCTTAGTGATTTGGCGAG
TTTCAACCAATTGGCGTTTGATAAAACCAGCTTTATCAAGTTCACTCAAACCTCCACGTTCAGCTTTCGT
TAAATTATCAAACTTACGTTGAGTGATTAACTTGGCGTTTAGAAGTTGTCTCCAATAGTTTTTCATCTTT
TTGACTACTTCTTCACTTGGAACGTTATCCGATTTACCACGATTTTTATCAGAACGCGTTAAGACCTTAT
TGTCTATTGAATCGTCTTTAAGGAAACTTTGTGGAACAATGGCATCGACATCATAATCACTTAAACGATT
AATATCTAATTCTTGGTCCACATACATGTCTCTTCCATTTTGGAGATAATAGAGATAGAGCTTTTCATTT
TGCAATTGAGTATTTTCAACAGGATGCTCTTTAAGAATCTGACTTCCTAATTCTTTGATACCTTCTTCGA
TTCGTTTCATACGCTCTCGCGAATTTTTCTGGCCCTTTTGAGTTGTCTGATTTTCACGTGCCATTTCAAT
AACGATATTTTCTGGCTTATGCCGCCCCATTACTTTGACCAATTCATCAACAACTTTTACAGTCTGTAAA
ATACCTTTTTTAATAGCAGGGCTACCAGCTAAATTTGCAATATGTTCATGTAAACTATCGCCTTGTCCAG
ACACTTGTGCTTTTTGAATGTCTTCTTTAAATGTCAAACTATCATCATGGATCAGCTGCATAAAATTGCG
ATTGGCAAAACCATCTGATTTCAAAAAATCTAATATTGTTTTGCCAGATTGCTTATCCCTAATACCATTA
ATCAATTTTCGAGACAAACGTCCCCAACCAGTATAACGGCGACGTTTAAGCTGTTTCATCACCTTATCAT
CAAAGAGGTGAGCATATGTTTTAAGTCTTTCCTCAATCATCTCCCTATCTTCAAATAAGGTCAATGTTAA
AACAATATCCTCTAAGATATCTTCATTTTCTTCATTATCCAAAAAATCTTTATCTTTAATAATTTTTAGC
AAATCATGGTAGGTACCTAATGAAGCATTAAATCTATCTTCAACTCCTGAAATTTCAACACTATCAAAAC
ATTCTATTTTTTTGAAATAATCTTCTTTTAATTGCTTAACGGTTACTTTTCGATTTGTTTTGAAGAGTAA
ATCAACAATGGCTTTCTTCTGTTCACCTGAAAGAAATGCTGGTTTTCGCATTCCTTCAGTAACATATTTG
ACCTTTGTCAATTCGTTATAAACCGTAAAATACTCATAAAGCAAACTATGTTTTGGTAGTACTTTTTCAT
TTGGAAGATTTTTATCAAAGTTTGTCATGCGTTCAATAAATGATTGAGCTGAAGCACCTTTATCGACAAC
TTCTTCAAAATTCCATGGGGTAATTGTTTCTTCAGACTTCCGAGTCATCCATGCAAAACGACTATTGCCA
CGCGCCAATGGACCAACATAATAAGGAATACGAAAAGTCAAGATTTTTTCAATCTTCTCACGATTGTCTT
TTAAAAATGGATAAAAGTCTTCTTGTCTTCTCAAAATAGCATGCAGCTCACCCAAGTGAATTTGATGGGG
AATAGAGCCGTTGTCAAAGGTCCGTTGCTTGCGCAGCAAATCTTCACGATTTAGTTTCACCAATAATTCC
TCAGTACCATCCATTTTTTCTAAAATTGGTTTGATAAATTTATAAAATTCTTCTTGGCTAGCTCCCCCAT
CAATATAACCTGCATATCCGTTTTTTGATTGATCAAAAAAGATTTCTTTATACTTTTCTGGAAGTTGTTG
TCGAACTAAAGCTTTTAAAAGAGTCAAGTCTTGATGATGTTCATCGTAGCGTTTAATCATTGAAGCTGAT
AGGGGAGCCTTAGTTATTTCAGTATTTACTCTTAGGATATCTGAAAGTAAAATAGCATCTGATAAATTCT
TAGCTGCCAAAAACAAATCAGCATATTGATCTCCAATTTGCGCCAATAAATTATCTAAATCATCATCGTA
AGTATCTTTTGAAAGCTGTAATTTAGCATCTTCTGCCAAATCAAAATTTGATTTAAAATTAGGGGTCAAA
CCCAATGACAAAGCAATGAGATTCCCAAATAAGCCATTTTTCTTCTCACCGGGGAGCTGAGCAATGAGAT
TTTCTAATCGTCTTGATTTACTCAATCGTGCAGAAAGAATCGCTTTAGCATCTACTCCACTTGCGTTAAT
AGGGTTTTCTTCAAATAATTGATTGTAGGTTTGTACCAACTGGATAAATAGTTTGTCCACATCACTATTA
TCAGGATTTAAATCTCCCTCAATCAAAAAATGACCACGAAACTTAATCATATGCGCTAAGGCCAAATAGA
TTAAGCGCAAATCCGCTTTATCAGTAGAATCTACCAATTTTTTTCGCAGATGATAGATAGTTGGATATTT
CTCATGATAAGCAACTTCATCTACTATATTTCCAAAAATAGGATGACGTTCATGCTTCTTGTCTTCTTCC
ACCAAAAAAGACTCTTCAAGTCGATGAAAGAAACTATCATCTACTTTCGCCATCTCATTTGAAAAAATCT
CCTGTAGATAACAAATACGATTCTTCCGACGTGTATACCTTCTACGAGCTGTCCGTTTGAGGCGAGTCGC
TTCCGCTGTCTCTCCACTGTCAAATAAAAGAGCCCCTATAAGATTTTTTTTGATACTGTGGCGGTCTGTA
TTTCCCAGAACCTTGAACTTTTTAGACGGAACCTTATATTCATCAGTGATCACCGCCCATCCGACGCTAT
TTGTGCCGATAGCTAAGCCTATTGAGTATTTCTTATCCATAGATCCTTTCTCCTCTTTAGATCTTTTCAA
TTCTTTTCTCTATCACTGATAGGGAGTGGTAAAATAACTCTATCAACGATAGAGTGTCAACAAAAATTAG
GAATTAATGATGTCAAGATTAGATAAAAGTAAAGTGATTAACAGCGCATTAGAGCTGCTTAATGAGGTCG
GAATCGAAGGTTTAACAACCCGTAAACTCGCCCAGAAGCTAGGTGTAGAGCAGCCTACATTGTATTGGCA
TGTAAAAAATAAGCGGGCTTTGCTCGACGCCTTAGCCATTGAGATGTTAGATAGGCACCATACTCACTTT
TGCCCTTTAGAAGGGGAAAGCTGGCAAGATTTTTTACGTAATAACGCTAAAAGTTTTAGATGTGCTTTAC
TAAGTCATCGCGATGGAGCAAAAGTACATTTAGGTACACGGCCTACAGAAAAACAGTATGAAACTCTCGA
AAATCAATTAGCCTTTTTATGCCAACAAGGTTTTTCACTAGAGAATGCATTATATGCACTCAGCGCTGTG
GGGCATTTTACTTTAGGTTGCGTATTGGAAGATCAAGAGCATCAAGTCGCTAAAGAAGAAAGGGAAACAC
CTACTACTGATAGTATGCCGCCATTATTACGACAAGCTATCGAATTATTTGATCACCAAGGTGCAGAGCC
AGCCTTCTTATTCGGCCTTGAATTGATCATATGCGGATTAGAAAAACAACTTAAATGTGAAAGTGGGTCT
TAATACTAGAGCCAATTATTGAAGGCCGCTAACGCGGCCTTTTTTTGTTTCTGGTCTCCC
