>Addgene plasmid #130950 | pLY152 | depositor partial sequence | sequence record 250947 | reporter
TACTAGAAAAGCTGTTGTGGCAAAAAACGGAAAGCTGTTGTGGCAAAAAACGGCATCCTGGCATGTTGCT
GTTGATTCTTCAATCAGATCTTTATAAATCAAAAAGATAAAAAATTGGCACGCAAATTGTATTAACAGTT
CAGCAGGACAATCCTGAACGCAAATACTAGAGAGCTGTCACCGGATGTGCTTTCCGGTCTGATGAGTCCG
TGAGGACGAAACAGCCTCTACAAATAATTTTGTTTAACTAGAGATTAAAGAGGAGAAATACCATATGCGT
AAAGGCGAAGAGCTGTTCACTGGTGTCGTCCCTATTCTGGTGGAACTGGATGGTGATGTCAACGGTCATA
AGTTTTCCGTGCGTGGCGAGGGTGAAGGTGACGCAACTAATGGTAAACTGACGCTGAAGTTCATCTGTAC
TACTGGTAAACTGCCGGTACCTTGGCCGACTCTGGTAACGACGCTGACTTATGGTGTTCAGTGCTTTGCT
CGTTATCCGGACCATATGAAGCAGCATGACTTCTTCAAGTCCGCCATGCCGGAAGGCTATGTGCAGGAAC
GCACGATTTCCTTTAAGGATGACGGCACGTACAAAACGCGTGCGGAAGTGAAATTTGAAGGCGATACCCT
GGTAAACCGCATTGAGCTGAAAGGCATTGACTTTAAAGAAGACGGCAATATCCTGGGCCATAAGCTGGAA
TACAATTTTAACAGCCACAATGTTTACATCACCGCCGATAAACAAAAAAATGGCATTAAAGCGAATTTTA
AAATTCGCCACAACGTGGAGGATGGCAGCGTGCAGCTGGCTGATCACTACCAGCAAAACACTCCAATCGG
TGATGGTCCTGTTCTGCTGCCAGACAATCACTATCTGAGCACGCAAAGCGTTCTGTCTAAAGATCCGAAC
GAGAAACGCGATCATATGGTTCTGCTGGAGTTCGTAACCGCAGCGGGCATCACGCATGGTATGGATGAAC
TGTACAAAAGGCCTGCTGCAAACGACGAAAACTACGCTGCATCAGTTTAATAATACTAGAGCCAATTATT
GAAGGCCTCCCTAACGGGGGGCCTTTTTTTGTTTCTGGTCTCCC
